>Addgene plasmid #204222 | CMV-Halo-10-PFN1 | addgene full sequence | sequence record 403804 | Addgene NGS Result
AGTGCCACCTGACGTCGACGGATCGGGAGATCTCCCGATCCCCTATGGTGCACTCTCAGTACAATCTGCT
CTGATGCCGCATAGTTAAGCCAGTATCTGCTCCCTGCTTGTGTGTTGGAGGTCGCTGAGTAGTGCGCGAG
CAAAATTTAAGCTACAACAAGGCAAGGCTTGACCGACAATTGCATGAAGAATCTGCTTAGGGTTAGGCGT
TTTGCGCTGCTTCGCGATGTACGGGCCAGATATACGCGTTGACATTGATTATTGACTAGTTATTAATAGT
AATCAATTACGGGGTCATTAGTTCATAGCCCATATATGGAGTTCCGCGTTACATAACTTACGGTAAATGG
CCCGCCTGGCTGACCGCCCAACGACCCCCGCCCATTGACGTCAATAATGACGTATGTTCCCATAGTAACG
CCAATAGGGACTTTCCATTGACGTCAATGGGTGGAGTATTTACGGTAAACTGCCCACTTGGCAGTACATC
AAGTGTATCATATGCCAAGTACGCCCCCTATTGACGTCAATGACGGTAAATGGCCCGCCTGGCATTATGC
CCAGTACATGACCTTATGGGACTTTCCTACTTGGCAGTACATCTACGTATTAGTCATCGCTATTACCATG
GTGATGCGGTTTTGGCAGTACATCAATGGGCGTGGATAGCGGTTTGACTCACGGGGATTTCCAAGTCTCC
ACCCCATTGACGTCAATGGGAGTTTGTTTTGGCACCAAAATCAACGGGACTTTCCAAAATGTCGTAACAA
CTCCGCCCCATTGACGCAAATGGGCGGTAGGCGTGTACGGTGGGAGGTCTATATAAGCAGAGCTCTCTGG
CTAACTAGAGAACCCACTGCTTACTGGCTTATCGAAATTAATACGACTCACTATAGGGAGACCCAAGCTG
GCTAGCATCATGGCAGAAATCGGTACTGGCTTTCCATTCGACCCCCATTATGTGGAAGTCCTGGGCGAGC
GCATGCACTACGTCGATGTTGGTCCGCGCGATGGCACCCCTGTGCTGTTCCTGCACGGTAACCCGACCTC
CTCCTACGTGTGGCGCAACATCATCCCGCATGTTGCACCGACCCATCGCTGCATTGCTCCAGACCTGATC
GGTATGGGCAAATCCGACAAACCAGACCTGGGTTATTTCTTCGACGACCACGTCCGCTTCATGGATGCCT
TCATCGAAGCCCTGGGTCTGGAAGAGGTCGTCCTGGTCATTCACGACTGGGGCTCCGCTCTGGGTTTCCA
CTGGGCCAAGCGCAATCCAGAGCGCGTCAAAGGTATTGCATTTATGGAGTTCATCCGCCCTATCCCGACC
TGGGACGAATGGCCAGAATTTGCCCGCGAGACCTTCCAGGCCTTCCGCACCACCGACGTCGGCCGCAAGC
TGATCATCGATCAGAACGTTTTTATCGAGGGTACGCTGCCGATGGGTGTCGTCCGCCCGCTGACTGAAGT
CGAGATGGACCATTACCGCGAGCCGTTCCTGAATCCTGTTGACCGCGAGCCACTGTGGCGCTTCCCAAAC
GAGCTGCCAATCGCCGGTGAGCCAGCGAACATCGTCGCGCTGGTCGAAGAATACATGGACTGGCTGCACC
AGTCCCCTGTCCCGAAGCTGCTGTTCTGGGGCACCCCAGGCGTTCTGATCCCACCGGCCGAAGCCGCTCG
CCTGGCCAAAAGCCTGCCTAACTGCAAGGCTGTGGACATCGGCCCGGGTCTGAATCTGCTGCAAGAAGAC
AACCCGGACCTGATCGGCAGCGAGATCGCGCGCTGGCTGTCGACGCTCGAGATTTCCGGCGAGCCAACCA
CTGAGGATCTGTACTTTCAGAGCGATAACTTAATTAAGGTACCTCCGGACTCAGATCTCGAGCTCAAGCT
TCCAATGGCCGGGTGGAACGCCTACATCGACAACCTCATGGCGGACGGGACCTGTCAGGACGCGGCCATC
GTGGGCTACAAGGACTCGCCCTCCGTCTGGGCCGCCGTCCCCGGGAAAACGTTCGTCAACATCACGCCAG
CTGAGGTGGGTGTCCTGGTTGGCAAAGACCGGTCAAGTTTTTACGTGAATGGGCTGACACTTGGGGGCCA
GAAATGTTCGGTGATCCGGGACTCACTGCTGCAGGATGGGGAATTTAGCATGGATCTTCGTACCAAGAGC
ACCGGTGGGGCCCCCACCTTCAATGTCACTGTCACCAAGACTGACAAGACGCTAGTCCTGCTGATGGGCA
AAGAAGGTGTCCACGGTGGTTTGATCAACAAGAAATGTTATGAAATGGCCTCCCACCTTCGGCGTTCCCA
GTACTGAGCGGCCGCTCGAGTCTAGAGGGCCCGTTTAAACCCGCTGATCAGCCTCGACTGTGCCTTCTAG
TTGCCAGCCATCTGTTGTTTGCCCCTCCCCCGTGCCTTCCTTGACCCTGGAAGGTGCCACTCCCACTGTC
CTTTCCTAATAAAATGAGGAAATTGCATCGCATTGTCTGAGTAGGTGTCATTCTATTCTGGGGGGTGGGG
TGGGGCAGGACAGCAAGGGGGAGGATTGGGAAGACAATAGCAGGCATGCTGGGGATGCGGTGGGCTCTAT
GGCTTCTGAGGCGGAAAGAACCAGCTGGGGCTCTAGGGGGTATCCCC
[124 nt withheld, positions 2638-2761]
C
[91 nt withheld, positions 2763-2853]
AGGGTGATGGTTCACGTACCTAGAAGTTCCTATTCCGAAGTTCCTATTCTCTAGAAAGTATAGGAACTTC
CTTGGCCAAAAAGCCTGAACTCACCGCGACGTCTGTCGAGAAGTTTCTGATCGAAAAGTTCGACAGCGTC
TCCGACCTGATGCAGCTCTCGGAGGGCGAAGAATCTCGTGCTTTCAGCTTCGATGTAGGAGGGCGTGGAT
ATGTCCTGCGGGTAAATAGCTGCGCCGATGGTTTCTACAAAGATCGTTATGTTTATCGGCACTTTGCATC
GGCCGCGCTCCCGATTCCGGAAGTGCTTGACATTGGGGAATTCAGCGAGAGCCTGACCTATTGCATCTCC
CGCCGTGCACAGGGTGTCACGTTGCAAGACCTGCCTGAAACCGAACTGCCCGCTGTTCTGCAGCCGGTCG
CGGAGGCCATGGATGCGATCGCTGCGGCCGATCTTAGCCAGACGAGCGGGTTCGGCCCATTCGGACCGCA
AGGAATCGGTCAATACACTACATGGCGTGATTTCATATGCGCGATTGCTGATCCCCATGTGTATCACTGG
CAAACTGTGATGGACGACACCGTCAGTGCGTCCGTCGCGCAGGCTCTCGATGAGCTGATGCTTTGGGCCG
AGGACTGCCCCGAAGTCCGGCACCTCGTGCACGCGGATTTCGGCTCCAACAATGTCCTGACGGACAATGG
CCGCATAACAGCGGTCATTGACTGGAGCGAGGCGATGTTCGGGGATTCCCAATACGAGGTCGCCAACATC
TTCTTCTGGAGGCCGTGGTTGGCTTGTATGGAGCAGCAGACGCGCTACTTCGAGCGGAGGCATCCGGAGC
TTGCAGGATCGCCGCGGCTCCGGGCGTATATGCTCCGCATTGGTCTTGACCAACTCTATCAGAGCTTGGT
TGACGGCAATTTCGATGATGCAGCTTGGGCGCAGGGTCGATGCGACGCAATCGTCCGATCCGGAGCCGGG
ACTGTCGGGCGTACACAAATCGCCCGCAGAAGCGCGGCCGTCTGGACCGATGGCTGTGTAGAAGTACTCG
CCGATAGTGGAAACCGACGCCCCAGCACTCGTCCGAGGGCAAAGGAATAGCACGTACTACGAGATTTCGA
TTCCACCGCCGCCTTCTATGAAAGGTTGGGCTTCGGAATCGTTTTCCGGGACGCCGGCTGGATGATCCTC
CAGCGCGGGGATCTCATGCTGGAGTTCTTCGCCCACCCCAACTTGTTTATTGCAGCTTATAATGGTTACA
AATAAAGCAATAGCATCACAAATTTCACAAATAAAGCATTTTTTTCACTGCATTCTAGTTGTGGTTTGTC
CAAACTCATCAATGTATCTTATCATGTCTGTATACCGTCGACCTCTAGCTAGAGCTTGGCGTAATCATGG
TCATAGCTGTTTCCTGTGTGAAATTGTTATCCGCTCACAATTCCACACAACATACGAGCCGGAAGCATAA
AGTGTAAAGCCTGGGATGCCTAATGAGTGAGCTAACTCACATTAATTGCGTTGCGCTCACTGCCCGCTTT
CCAGTCGGGAAACCTGTCGTGCCAGCTGCATTAATGAATCGGCCAACGCGCGGGGAGAGGCGGTTTGCGT
ATTGGGCGCTCTTCCGCTTCCTCGCTCACTGACTCGCTGCGCTCGGTCGTTCGGCTGCGGCGAGCGGTAT
CAGCTCACTCAAAGGCGGTAATACGGTTATCCACAGAATCAGGGGATAACGCAGGAAAGAACATGTGAGC
AAAAGGCCAGCAAAAGGCCAGGAACCGTAAAAAGGCCGCGTTGCTGGCGTTTTTCCATAGGCTCCGCCCC
CCTGACGAGCATCACAAAAATCGACGCTCAAGTCAGAGGTGGCGAAACCCGACAGGACTATAAAGATACC
AGGCGTTTCCCCCTGGAAGCTCCCTCGTGCGCTCTCCTGTTCCGACCCTGCCGCTTACCGGATACCTGTC
CGCCTTTCTCCCTTCGGGAAGCGTGGCGCTTTCTCATAGCTCACGCTGTAGGTATCTCAGTTCGGTGTAG
GTCGTTCGCTCCAAGCTGGGCTGTGTGCACGAACCCCCCGTTCAGCCCGACCGCTGCGCCTTATCCGGTA
ACTATCGTCTTGAGTCCAACCCGGTAAGACACGACTTATCGCCACTGGCAGCAGCCACTGGTAACAGGAT
TAGCAGAGCGAGGTATGTAGGCGGTGCTACAGAGTTCTTGAAGTGGTGGCCTAACTACGGCTACACTAGA
AGAACAGTATTTGGTATCTGCGCTCTGCTGAAGCCAGTTACCTTCGGAAAAAGAGTTGGTAGCTCTTGAT
CCGGCAAACAAACCACCGCTGGTAGCGGTGGTTTTTTTGTTTGCAAGCAGCAGATTACGCGCAGAAAAAA
AGGATCTCAAGAAGATCCTTTGATCTTTTCTACGGGGTCTGACGCTCAGTGGAACGAAAACTCACGTTAA
GGGATTTTGGTCATGAGATTATCAAAAAGGATCTTCACCTAGATCCTTTTAAATTAAAAATGAAGTTTTA
AATCAATCTAAAGTATATATGAGTAAACTTGGTCTGACAGTTACCAATGCTTAATCAGTGAGGCACCTAT
CTCAGCGATCTGTCTATTTCGTTCATCCATAGTTGCCTGACTCCCCGTCGTGTAGATAACTACGATACGG
GAGGGCTTACCATCTGGCCCCAGTGCTGCAATGATACCGCGAGACCCACGCTCACCGGCTCCAGATTTAT
CAGCAATAAACCAGCCAGCCGGAAGGGCCGAGCGCAGAAGTGGTCCTGCAACTTTATCCGCCTCCATCCA
GTCTATTAATTGTTGCCGGGAAGCTAGAGTAAGTAGTTCGCCAGTTAATAGTTTGCGCAACGTTGTTGCC
ATTGCTACAGGCATCGTGGTGTCACGCTCGTCGTTTGGTATGGCTTCATTCAGCTCCGGTTCCCAACGAT
CAAGGCGAGTTACATGATCCCCCATGTTGTGCAAAAAAGCGGTTAGCTCCTTCGGTCCTCCGATCGTTGT
CAGAAGTAAGTTGGCCGCAGTGTTATCACTCATGGTTATGGCAGCACTGCATAATTCTCTTACTGTCATG
CCATCCGTAAGATGCTTTTCTGTGACTGGTGAGTACTCAACCAAGTCATTCTGAGAATAGTGTATGCGGC
GACCGAGTTGCTCTTGCCCGGCGTCAATACGGGATAATACCGCGCCACATAGCAGAACTTTAAAAGTGCT
CATCATTGGAAAACGTTCTTCGGGGCGAAAACTCTCAAGGATCTTACCGCTGTTGAGATCCAGTTCGATG
TAACCCACTCGTGCACCCAACTGATCTTCAGCATCTTTTACTTTCACCAGCGTTTCTGGGTGAGCAAAAA
CAGGAAGGCAAAATGCCGCAAAAAAGGGAATAAGGGCGACACGGAAATGTTGAATACTCATACTCTTCCT
TTTTCAATATTATTGAAGCATTTATCAGGGTTATTGTCTCATGAGCGGATACATATTTGAATGTATTTAG
AAAAATAAACAAATAGGGGTTCCGCGCACATTTCCCCGAAA
Features (pLannotate 1.2.2; 23 found; start..end, strand, type, name):
     44..96      -  misc_feature   bom (fragment): basis of mobility region from pBR322
    251..630     +  enhancer       CMV enhancer: human cytomegalovirus immediate early enhancer
    631..834     +  promoter       CMV promoter: human cytomegalovirus (CMV) immediate early promoter
    830..863     +  LTR            5' LTR (truncated) (fragment): truncated 5' long terminal repeat (LTR) from HIV-1
    879..897     +  promoter       T7 promoter: promoter for bacteriophage T7 RNA polymerase
    920..1810    +  CDS            HaloTag®: modified bacterial dehalogenase that forms covalent bonds with chloroalkane derivatives
   1823..1843    +  CDS            TEV site: tobacco etch virus (TEV) protease recognition and cleavage site
   1864..1892    +  misc_feature   MCS (fragment): multiple cloning site
   1895..2314    +  CDS            PFN1: PROF1_HUMAN - Experimental evidence at protein level: Swiss-Prot protein existence level 1. Binds to actin and affects the structure of the cytoskeleton. At high concentrations, profilin prevents the polymerization of actin, whereas it enhances it at low concentrations. By binding to PIP2, it inhibits the formation of IP3 and DG. Inhibits androgen receptor (AR) and HTT aggregation and binding of G-actin is essential for its inhibition of AR. From Homo sapiens (Human).
   2368..2592    +  polyA_signal   bGH poly(A) signal: bovine growth hormone polyadenylation signal
   2596..2617    +  promoter       SV40 promoter (fragment): SV40 enhancer and early promoter
   2638..2871    +  rep_origin     f1 ori (fragment) (sequence partly withheld): f1 bacteriophage origin of replication; arrow indicates direction of (+) strand synthesis
   2876..2923    +  protein_bind   FRT: FLP-mediated recombination occurs in the 8-bp core sequence TCTAGAAA (Turan and Bode, 2011). FLP recombinase from the Saccharomyces cerevisiae 2μ plasmid
   2931..3953    +  CDS            HygR: aminoglycoside phosphotransferase from E. coli; aph(4)-Ia; confers resistance to hygromycin
   3963..4088    +  CDS            ble (fragment): BLE_KLEPN - Experimental evidence at protein level: Swiss-Prot protein existence level 1. Binding protein with a strong affinity to the bleomycin family of antibiotics. Binds to CL990; an antimitotic-antibiotic compound. From Klebsiella pneumoniae.
   4083..4204    +  polyA_signal   SV40 poly(A) signal: SV40 polyadenylation signal
   4277..4293    -  protein_bind   lac operator: The lac repressor binds to the lac operator to inhibit transcription in E. coli. This inhibition can be relieved by adding lactose or isopropyl-β-D-thiogalactopyranoside (IPTG). lac repressor encoded by lacI
   4301..4331    -  promoter       lac promoter: promoter for the E. coli lac operon
   4346..4367    -  protein_bind   CAP binding site: CAP binding activates transcription in the presence of cAMP. E. coli catabolite activator protein
   4380..4472    -  CDS            lacI (fragment): lac repressor; lacI; The lac repressor binds to the lac operator to inhibit transcription in E. coli. This inhibition can be relieved by adding lactose or isopropyl-β-D-thiogalactopyranoside (IPTG).
   4655..5243    -  rep_origin     ori: high-copy-number ColE1/pMB1/pBR322/pUC origin of replication
   5414..6274    -  CDS            AmpR: β-lactamase; bla; confers resistance to ampicillin, carbenicillin, and related antibiotics
   6275..6379    -  promoter       AmpR promoter: bla
