[The description below was written by a language model from this plasmid's Addgene catalogue record and pLannotate feature annotations shown in this document.]
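Description:
CMV-Halo-10-PFN1 is a 6.4 kb mammalian expression plasmid built on a pcDNA-type Halo expression backbone and designed to produce HaloTag-labelled human profilin-1 in tissue culture cells. It is maintained in E. coli through a high-copy ColE1/pUC-type origin and an ampicillin resistance gene (β-lactamase with its own promoter). A partial f1 origin and remnants of lac regulatory sequence are also annotated in the backbone.

The expression cassette is driven by the human cytomegalovirus immediate-early enhancer and promoter, followed by a T7 promoter. The open reading frame begins with HaloTag, a modified bacterial dehalogenase that bonds covalently to chloroalkane ligands. Next come a TEV protease cleavage site and a short ten-residue linker, to which the "10" in the name presumably refers. The synthesized human PFN1 coding sequence follows, inserted between KpnI and NotI sites, and a bovine growth hormone polyadenylation signal terminates the transcript. Profilin-1 is a small actin-binding protein that regulates actin polymerization and also binds PIP2. In this construct the tag is placed at its N terminus and separated from it by the linker.

Downstream, a hygromycin resistance gene sits immediately after an FRT site and ends in an SV40 polyadenylation signal. No complete promoter is annotated upstream of it, only a short SV40 promoter fragment. This layout resembles Flp-recombinase integration vectors, in which hygromycin resistance is activated on site-specific insertion at a genomic FRT locus, though the record lists hygromycin only as the selectable marker. The plasmid is used to express Halo-profilin-1 in cells, where fluorescent Halo ligands allow the protein to be visualized.
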