Addgene plasmid #204222: CMV-Halo-10-PFN1
Purpose: Expression of Halo-Profilin-1 in tissue culture cells
Depositing lab: Jessica Henty-Ridilla. Depositing organization: SUNY Upstate Medical University. Publication: Visualizing molecules of functional human profilin. Pimm ML, Liu X, Tuli F, Heritz J, Lojko A, Henty-Ridilla JL. Elife. 2022 Jun 6;11:e76485. doi: 10.7554/eLife.76485. PubMed 35666129.
Backbone
  Vector backbone: pcDNA-Halo expression vector
  Backbone manufacturer: Gunther Hollopeter, Cornell University
  Vector type: Mammalian Expression
  Selectable markers: Hygromycin
Growth in bacteria
  Bacterial resistance: Ampicillin, 100 μg/mL
  Growth temperature: 37°C
  Growth strain: DH5alpha
  Copy number: High Copy
Gene/Insert
  Gene/Insert name: PFN1
  Species: H. sapiens (human)
  Entrez Gene: PFN1 (a.k.a. ALS18)
  Promoter: CMV
  Tag / fusion protein: Halo, TEV site, SGLRSRAQAS linker (N terminal on backbone)
  Cloning method: Restriction Enzyme; 5′ cloning site KpnI (unknown if destroyed); 3′ cloning site NotI (unknown if destroyed)
Terms and licenses: Academic/Nonprofit Terms; Industry Terms: Not Available to Industry
Depositor comments: PFN1 was synthesized and inserted into Halo-expression vector by Genscript
How to cite: CMV-Halo-10-PFN1 was a gift from Jessica Henty-Ridilla (Addgene plasmid # 204222 ; http://n2t.net/addgene:204222 ; RRID:Addgene_204222)
